>Addgene plasmid #217922 | pGEX-4T_CIP2A_1-560_V5His | addgene full sequence | sequence record 433893 | Addgene NGS Result
CTTATCGACTGCACGGTGCACCAATGCTTCTGGCGTCAGGCAGCCATCGGAAGCTGTGGTATGGCTGTGC
AGGTCGTAAATCACTGCATAATTCGTGTCGCTCAAGGCGCACTCCCGTTCTGGATAATGTTTTTTGCGCC
GACATCATAACGGTTCTGGCAAATATTCTGAAATGAGCTGTTGACAATTAATCATCGGCTCGTATAATGT
GTGGAATTGTGAGCGGATAACAATTTCACACAGGAAACAGTATTCATGTCCCCTATACTAGGTTATTGGA
AAATTAAGGGCCTTGTGCAACCCACTCGACTTCTTTTGGAATATCTTGAAGAAAAATATGAAGAGCATTT
GTATGAGCGCGATGAAGGTGATAAATGGCGAAACAAAAAGTTTGAATTGGGTTTGGAGTTTCCCAATCTT
CCTTATTATATTGATGGTGATGTTAAATTAACACAGTCTATGGCCATCATACGTTATATAGCTGACAAGC
ACAACATGTTGGGTGGTTGTCCAAAAGAGCGTGCAGAGATTTCAATGCTTGAAGGAGCGGTTTTGGATAT
TAGATACGGTGTTTCGAGAATTGCATATAGTAAAGACTTTGAAACTCTCAAAGTTGATTTTCTTAGCAAG
CTACCTGAAATGCTGAAAATGTTCGAAGATCGTTTATGTCATAAAACATATTTAAATGGTGATCATGTAA
CCCATCCTGACTTCATGTTGTATGACGCTCTTGATGTTGTTTTATACATGGACCCAATGTGCCTGGATGC
GTTCCCAAAATTAGTTTGTTTTAAAAAACGTATTGAAGCTATCCCACAAATTGATAAGTACTTGAAATCC
AGCAAGTATATAGCATGGCCTTTGCAGGGCTGGCAAGCCACGTTTGGTGGTGGCGACCATCCTCCAAAAT
CGGATCTGGTTCCGCGTGGATCCCCGGAATTCACCATGGACTCCACTGCCTGCTTGAAGTCCTTGCTCCT
GACTGTCAGTCAGTACAAAGCCGTGAAGTCAGAGGCGAACGCCACTCAGCTTTTGCGGCACTTGGAGGTA
ATTTCTGGACAGAAACTCACACGACTATTTACATCAAATCAGATATTAACAAGTGAATGCTTGAGTTGCC
TTGTAGAGCTACTTGAAGACCCCAACATAAGTGCTTCACTGATCTTAAGTATTATCGGTTTGCTGTCTCA
ACTAGCAGTAGACATTGAAACCAGAGATTGTCTTCAGAATACATATAATCTGAATAGTGTGCTGGCGGGA
GTGGTTTGTCGGAGCAGCCACACTGATTCGGTGTTTTTGCAGTGCATTCAACTTCTACAGAAGTTAACAT
ATAATGTCAAAATTTTCTATTCTGGTGCCAATATAGATGAATTAATTACGTTCCTGATAGATCACATTCA
ATCTTCTGAAGATGAGTTAAAAATGCCTTGTCTAGGATTATTGGCAAATCTTTGTCGGCACAATCTTTCT
GTTCAAACGCACATAAAGACATTGAGTAATGTGAAATCTTTTTATCGAACTCTTATCACCTTGTTGGCCC
ATAGTAGTTTAACTGTGGTTGTGTTTGCACTTTCAATATTATCCAGTTTGACATTAAATGAAGAGGTGGG
GGAAAAGCTATTCCATGCTCGAAACATTCATCAGACTTTTCAACTAATATTTAATATTCTCATAAACGGT
GATGGCACTCTAACTAGAAAGTATTCAGTTGACCTACTGATGGATCTCCTTAAGAATCCTAAAATTGCTG
ATTATCTCACCAGATATGAGCACTTTTCTTCATGTCTTCACCAAGTATTAGGTCTTCTTAATGGAAAGGA
TCCTGATTCCTCTTCAAAGGTTTTAGAATTACTTCTTGCCTTCTGTTCAGTGACTCAGCTGCGCCATATG
CTCACTCAGATGATGTTTGAACAGTCTCCACCTGGCAGCGCCACTCTGGGAAGCCATACTAAATGTTTAG
AACCTACTGTGGCTCTACTGCGCTGGTTAAGCCAACCTTTGGACGGATCAGAAAACTGTTCTGTTTTAGC
ATTGGAGTTGTTCAAGGAAATATTTGAGGATGTCATAGATGCTGCTAACTGTTCCTCGGCTGATCGTTTT
GTGACCCTTCTGCTGCCTACAATCCTTGATCAACTTCAGTTCACAGAACAAAATCTAGATGAGGCTTTAA
CAAGAAAAAAATGTGAAAGGATTGCCAAGGCCATTGAAGTTTTGTTAACTCTCTGTGGAGATGATACACT
AAAAATGCATATTGCAAAAATCTTGACAACTGTCAAGTGTACCACTCTTATAGAACAACAATTTACATAT
GGCAAGATTGACCTGGGATTTGGAACAAAGGTTGCAGATTCTGAATTATGCAAACTTGCTGCTGATGTAA
TTTTGAAAACTCTTGATTTGATTAACAAACTTAAACCATTGGTTCCTGGTATGGAAGTAAGCTTCTACAA
AATACTTCAGGACCCACGTTTGATTACTCCTTTGGCTTTTGCTTTAACGTCAGATAATAGAGAACAAGTA
CAGTCTGGACTGAGAATATTATTGGAGGCTGCTCCACTGCCAGATTTTCCTGCTTTAGTACTTGGAGAAA
GTATAGCAGCAAACAATGCCTATAGACAACAGGAAGGTACCAAGGGCAATTCTGCAGATATCCAGCACAG
TGGCGGCCGCTCGAGTCTAGAGGGCCCGCGGTTCGAAGGTAAGCCTATCCCTAACCCTCTCCTCGGTCTC
GATTCTACGCGTACCGGTCATCATCACCATCACCATTGAGTTTTCGACTCGAGCGGCCGCATCGTGACTG
ACTGACGATCTGCCTCGCGCGTTTCGGTGATGACGGTGAAAACCTCTGACACATGCAGCTCCCGGAGACG
GTCACAGCTTGTCTGTAAGCGGATGCCGGGAGCAGACAAGCCCGTCAGGGCGCGTCAGCGGGTGTTGGCG
GGTGTCGGGGCGCAGCCATGACCCAGTCACGTAGCGATAGCGGAGTGTATAATTCTTGAAGACGAAAGGG
CCTCGTGATACGCCTATTTTTATAGGTTAATGTCATGATAATAATGGTTTCTTAGACGTCAGGTGGCACT
TTTCGGGGAAATGTGCGCGGAACCCCTATTTGTTTATTTTTCTAAATACATTCAAATATGTATCCGCTCA
TGAGACAATAACCCTGATAAATGCTTCAATAATATTGAAAAAGGAAGAGTATGAGTATTCAACATTTCCG
TGTCGCCCTTATTCCCTTTTTTGCGGCATTTTGCCTTCCTGTTTTTGCTCACCCAGAAACGCTGGTGAAA
GTAAAAGATGCTGAAGATCAGTTGGGTGCACGAGTGGGTTACATCGAACTGGATCTCAACAGCGGTAAGA
TCCTTGAGAGTTTTCGCCCCGAAGAACGTTTTCCAATGATGAGCACTTTTAAAGTTCTGCTATGTGGCGC
GGTATTATCCCGTGTTGACGCCGGGCAAGAGCAACTCGGTCGCCGCATACACTATTCTCAGAATGACTTG
GTTGAGTACTCACCAGTCACAGAAAAGCATCTTACGGATGGCATGACAGTAAGAGAATTATGCAGTGCTG
CCATAACCATGAGTGATAACACTGCGGCCAACTTACTTCTGACAACGATCGGAGGACCGAAGGAGCTAAC
CGCTTTTTTGCACAACATGGGGGATCATGTAACTCGCCTTGATCGTTGGGAACCGGAGCTGAATGAAGCC
ATACCAAACGACGAGCGTGACACCACGATGCCTGCAGCAATGGCAACAACGTTGCGCAAACTATTAACTG
GCGAACTACTTACTCTAGCTTCCCGGCAACAATTAATAGACTGGATGGAGGCGGATAAAGTTGCAGGACC
ACTTCTGCGCTCGGCCCTTCCGGCTGGCTGGTTTATTGCTGATAAATCTGGAGCCGGTGAGCGTGGGTCT
CGCGGTATCATTGCAGCACTGGGGCCAGATGGTAAGCCCTCCCGTATCGTAGTTATCTACACGACGGGGA
GTCAGGCAACTATGGATGAACGAAATAGACAGATCGCTGAGATAGGTGCCTCACTGATTAAGCATTGGTA
ACTGTCAGACCAAGTTTACTCATATATACTTTAGATTGATTTAAAACTTCATTTTTAATTTAAAAGGATC
TAGGTGAAGATCCTTTTTGATAATCTCATGACCAAAATCCCTTAACGTGAGTTTTCGTTCCACTGAGCGT
CAGACCCCGTAGAAAAGATCAAAGGATCTTCTTGAGATCCTTTTTTTCTGCGCGTAATCTGCTGCTTGCA
AACAAAAAAACCACCGCTACCAGCGGTGGTTTGTTTGCCGGATCAAGAGCTACCAACTCTTTTTCCGAAG
GTAACTGGCTTCAGCAGAGCGCAGATACCAAATACTGTCCTTCTAGTGTAGCCGTAGTTAGGCCACCACT
TCAAGAACTCTGTAGCACCGCCTACATACCTCGCTCTGCTAATCCTGTTACCAGTGGCTGCTGCCAGTGG
CGATAAGTCGTGTCTTACCGGGTTGGACTCAAGACGATAGTTACCGGATAAGGCGCAGCGGTCGGGCTGA
ACGGGGGGTTCGTGCACACAGCCCAGCTTGGAGCGAACGACCTACACCGAACTGAGATACCTACAGCGTG
AGCTATGAGAAAGCGCCACGCTTCCCGAAGGGAGAAAGGCGGACAGGTATCCGGTAAGCGGCAGGGTCGG
AACAGGAGAGCGCACGAGGGAGCTTCCAGGGGGAAACGCCTGGTATCTTTATAGTCCTGTCGGGTTTCGC
CACCTCTGACTTGAGCGTCGATTTTTGTGATGCTCGTCAGGGGGGCGGAGCCTATGGAAAAACGCCAGCA
ACGCGGCCTTTTTACGGTTCCTGGCCTTTTGCTGGCCTTTTGCTCACATGTTCTTTCCTGCGTTATCCCC
TGATTCTGTGGATAACCGTATTACCGCCTTTGAGTGAGCTGATACCGCTCGCCGCAGCCGAACGACCGAG
CGCAGCGAGTCAGTGAGCGAGGAAGCGGAAGAGCGCCTGATGCGGTATTTTCTCCTTACGCATCTGTGCG
GTATTTCACACCGCATAAATTCCGACACCATCGAATGGCGCAAAACCTTTCGCGGTATGGCATGATAGCG
CCCGGAAGAGAGTCAATTCAGGGTGGTGAATGTGAAACCAGTAACGTTATACGATGTCGCAGAGTATGCC
GGTGTCTCTTATCAGACCGTTTCCCGCGTGGTGAACCAGGCCAGCCACGTTTCTGCGAAAACGCGGGAAA
AAGTGGAAGCGGCGATGGCGGAGCTGAATTACATTCCCAACCGCGTGGCACAACAACTGGCGGGCAAACA
GTCGTTGCTGATTGGCGTTGCCACCTCCAGTCTGGCCCTGCACGCGCCGTCGCAAATTGTCGCGGCGATT
AAATCTCGCGCCGATCAACTGGGTGCCAGCGTGGTGGTGTCGATGGTAGAACGAAGCGGCGTCGAAGCCT
GTAAAGCGGCGGTGCACAATCTTCTCGCGCAACGCGTCAGTGGGCTGATCATTAACTATCCGCTGGATGA
CCAGGATGCCATTGCTGTGGAAGCTGCCTGCACTAATGTTCCGGCGTTATTTCTTGATGTCTCTGACCAG
ACACCCATCAACAGTATTATTTTCTCCCATGAAGACGGTACGCGACTGGGCGTGGAGCATCTGGTCGCAT
TGGGTCACCAGCAAATCGCGCTGTTAGCGGGCCCATTAAGTTCTGTCTCGGCGCGTCTGCGTCTGGCTGG
CTGGCATAAATATCTCACTCGCAATCAAATTCAGCCGATAGCGGAACGGGAAGGCGACTGGAGTGCCATG
TCCGGTTTTCAACAAACCATGCAAATGCTGAATGAGGGCATCGTTCCCACTGCGATGCTGGTTGCCAACG
ATCAGATGGCGCTGGGCGCAATGCGCGCCATTACCGAGTCCGGGCTGCGCGTTGGTGCGGATATCTCGGT
AGTGGGATACGACGATACCGAAGACAGCTCATGTTATATCCCGCCGTTAACCACCATCAAACAGGATTTT
CGCCTGCTGGGGCAAACCAGCGTGGACCGCTTGCTGCAACTCTCTCAGGGCCAGGCGGTGAAGGGCAATC
AGCTGTTGCCCGTCTCACTGGTGAAAAGAAAAACCACCCTGGCGCCCAATACGCAAACCGCCTCTCCCCG
CGCGTTGGCCGATTCATTAATGCAGCTGGCACGACAGGTTTCCCGACTGGAAAGCGGGCAGTGAGCGCAA
CGCAATTAATGTAAGTTAGCTCACTCATTAGGCACCCCAGGCTTTACACTTTATGCTTCCGGCTCGTATG
TTGTGTGGAATTGTGAGCGGATAACAATTTCACACAGGAAACAGCTATGACCATGATTACGGATTCACTG
GCCGTCGTTTTACAACGTCGTGACTGGGAAAACCCTGGCGTTACCCAACTTAATCGCCTTGCAGCACATC
CCCCTTTCGCCAGCTGGCGTAATAGCGAAGAGGCCCGCACCGATCGCCCTTCCCAACAGTTGCGCAGCCT
GAATGGCGAATGGCGCTTTGCCTGGTTTCCGGCACCAGAAGCGGTGCCGGAAAGCTGGCTGGAGTGCGAT
CTTCCTGAGGCCGATACTGTCGTCGTCCCCTCAAACTGGCAGATGCACGGTTACGATGCGCCCATCTACA
CCAACGTGACCTATCCCATTACGGTCAATCCGCCGTTTGTTCCCACGGAGAATCCGACGGGTTGTTACTC
GCTCACATTTAATGTTGATGAAAGCTGGCTACAGGAAGGCCAGACGCGAATTATTTTTGATGGCGTTGGA
ATTAG
Features (pLannotate 1.2.2; 18 found; start..end, strand, type, name):
    181..209     +  promoter       tac promoter: strong E. coli promoter; hybrid between the trp and lac UV5 promoters
    217..233     +  protein_bind   lac operator: The lac repressor binds to the lac operator to inhibit transcription in E. coli. This inhibition can be relieved by adding lactose or isopropyl-β-D-thiogalactopyranoside (IPTG). lac repressor encoded by lacI
    256..909     +  CDS            GST26_SCHJA: Experimental evidence at protein level: Swiss-Prot protein existence level 1. GST isoenzymes appear to play a central role in the parasite detoxification system. Other functions are also suspected including a role in increasing the solubility of haematin in the parasite gut. From Schistosoma japonicum (Blood fluke).
    946..2625    +  CDS            CIP2A (fragment): CIP2A_HUMAN - Also known as KIAA1524. Experimental evidence at protein level: Swiss-Prot protein existence level 1. Oncoprotein that inhibits PP2A and stabilizes MYC in human malignancies. Promotes anchorage-independent cell growth and tumor formation. From Homo sapiens (Human).
   2698..2739    +  CDS            V5 tag: epitope tag from simian virus 5
   2810..2849    +  CDS            rop (fragment): Rop protein, which maintains plasmids at low copy number; rop
   2951..2991    +  misc_feature   bom (fragment): basis of mobility region from pBR322
   3096..3200    +  promoter       AmpR promoter: bla
   3201..4061    +  CDS            AmpR: β-lactamase; bla; confers resistance to ampicillin, carbenicillin, and related antibiotics
   4232..4820    +  rep_origin     ori: high-copy-number ColE1/pMB1/pBR322/pUC origin of replication
   5006..5057    -  misc_feature   bom (fragment): basis of mobility region from pBR322
   5064..5141    +  promoter       lacI promoter: lacI
   5142..6224    +  CDS            lacI: lac repressor; lacI; The lac repressor binds to the lac operator to inhibit transcription in E. coli. This inhibition can be relieved by adding lactose or isopropyl-β-D-thiogalactopyranoside (IPTG).
   6237..6258    +  protein_bind   CAP binding site: CAP binding activates transcription in the presence of cAMP. E. coli catabolite activator protein
   6273..6303    +  promoter       lac promoter: promoter for the E. coli lac operon
   6311..6327    +  protein_bind   lac operator: The lac repressor binds to the lac operator to inhibit transcription in E. coli. This inhibition can be relieved by adding lactose or isopropyl-β-D-thiogalactopyranoside (IPTG). lac repressor encoded by lacI
   6347..6520    +  CDS            lacZα: LacZα fragment of β-galactosidase; lacZ fragment
   6784..105     -  CDS            yciV (fragment) (across the origin): RNAAM_ECOLI - Also known as trpH From Escherichia coli (strain K12).
