[The description below was written by a language model from this plasmid's Addgene catalogue record and pLannotate feature annotations shown in this document.]
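Description:
pGEX-4T_CIP2A_1-560_V5His is a bacterial expression plasmid built on the pGEX-4T-1 backbone for producing a recombinant fragment of the human oncoprotein CIP2A (also known as KIAA1524 or p90) in E. coli. It replicates from a high-copy ColE1/pMB1-type origin and is selected with ampicillin through the β-lactamase (AmpR) gene and its own promoter. Short remnants of the pBR322 rop and bom regions, a lac promoter/lacZα segment and a small E. coli genomic fragment spanning the numbering origin are annotated as well; these appear to be backbone carry-over rather than functional parts of the design.

The expression cassette is driven by the tac promoter, a strong trp/lac hybrid, followed by a lac operator. The plasmid also carries lacI with its own promoter, so the lac repressor keeps transcription off until it is relieved by IPTG. The open reading frame begins with Schistosoma japonicum glutathione S-transferase, which serves as an N-terminal affinity and solubility tag, and continues into a CIP2A fragment whose annotated length corresponds to residues 1–560 as indicated by the name. A V5 epitope follows at the C-terminus. The catalogue entry describes a combined V5-His tag, but the feature table annotates only the V5 portion, so the polyhistidine stretch is stated rather than independently annotated. The cloning method is not recorded.

The resulting fusion protein can be captured on glutathione resin via GST, potentially purified through the His tag, and detected with anti-V5 antibodies. This makes the construct suited to preparing the N-terminal CIP2A region for in vitro binding or biochemical studies, such as work related to its role as an inhibitor of PP2A.
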