Addgene plasmid #217922: pGEX-4T_CIP2A_1-560_V5His
Purpose: E. coli expression of GST-tagged CIP2A_1-560 protein, with C-terminal V5 His tag
Depositing lab: Jukka Westermarck. Depositing organization: University of Turku.
Backbone
  Vector backbone: pGEX-4T-1
  Backbone size w/o insert (bp): 4966
  Vector type: Bacterial Expression
Growth in bacteria
  Bacterial resistance: Ampicillin, 100 μg/mL
  Growth temperature: 37°C
  Growth strain: DH5alpha
  Growth instructions: For E. coli overexpression, use BL21 cells
  Copy number: High Copy
Gene/Insert
  Gene/Insert name: CIP2A
  Species: H. sapiens (human)
  Entrez Gene: CIP2A (a.k.a. KIAA1524, NOCIVA, p90)
  Tag / fusion protein: GST (N terminal on backbone); V5-His (C terminal on insert)
  Cloning method: Unknown
  Sequencing primers: 5′ pGEX 5'; 3′ pGEX 3'
Terms and licenses: Academic/Nonprofit Terms; Industry Terms: Not Available to Industry
How to cite: pGEX-4T_CIP2A_1-560_V5His was a gift from Jukka Westermarck (Addgene plasmid # 217922 ; http://n2t.net/addgene:217922 ; RRID:Addgene_217922)
